Addgene plasmid #137018: pDD289
Purpose: GFP-GLO^SEC^3xFlag vector with ccdB markers for cloning homology arms
Depositing lab: Daniel Dickinson & Bob Goldstein. Depositing organization: University of North Carolina at Chapel Hill.
Backbone
  Vector backbone: pUC19 (modified)
  Backbone size w/o insert (bp): 3881
  Total vector size (bp): 10485
  Modifications to backbone: Addition of ccdB markers to facilitate homology arm cloning
  Vector type: Worm Expression, Cre/Lox, CRISPR
  Selectable markers: Hygromycin
Growth in bacteria
  Bacterial resistance: Ampicillin, 100 μg/mL
  Growth temperature: 30°C
  Growth strain: NEB Turbo
  Copy number: High Copy
Gene/Insert
  Gene/Insert name: GFP-GLO^SEC^3xFlag + ccdB
  Species: C. elegans (nematode)
  Insert size (bp): 6605
  Tag / fusion protein: C. elegans GLO-optimized GFP; 3xFlag
  Cloning method: Gibson Cloning
  Sequencing primers: 5′ M13 Forward (tgtaaaacgacggccagt)
Terms and licenses: Academic/Nonprofit Terms; Industry Terms: Not Available to Industry
How to cite: pDD289 was a gift from Daniel Dickinson & Bob Goldstein (Addgene plasmid # 137018 ; http://n2t.net/addgene:137018 ; RRID:Addgene_137018)
