[The description below was written by a language model from this plasmid's Addgene catalogue record and pLannotate feature annotations shown in this document.]
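Description:
pDD289 is a repair-template parent vector for CRISPR/Cas9-triggered homologous recombination in C. elegans, built on a modified pUC19 backbone of about 10.5 kb in total. It replicates in E. coli from the high-copy pUC-type origin and is selected with ampicillin through the bla gene. Remnants of the lac promoter/operator and lacZα region of the parent plasmid are also annotated.

The roughly 6.6 kb insert is bracketed by two ccdB cassettes in opposite orientations, each adjoined by a ccdA fragment. CcdB poisons DNA gyrase, so these act as negative-selection markers. When gene-specific 5′ and 3′ homology arms replace them (the record lists Gibson cloning), only correctly assembled clones grow in standard strains.

Between the ccdB markers lies the tagging module. It begins with a GFP coding sequence, described in the catalogue as GLO-optimized for C. elegans and matched by the annotation software to an Aequorea-derived variant. This is followed by a loxP-flanked self-excising cassette (SEC) and then FLAG epitope repeats corresponding to the 3xFlag tag. The SEC carries three functional units:
- sqt-1 collagen sequence, whose mutant forms alter body shape and so can give a visible phenotype;
- a hygromycin resistance gene for drug selection of worms;
- a Cre recombinase gene with the tbb-2 terminator, placed next to hsp-16.1 heat-shock gene sequence, which suggests heat-inducible Cre expression.

After insertion at the target locus, integrants can be identified by hygromycin resistance and phenotype. Cre expression then recombines the two loxP sites and removes the cassette, which should leave the GFP and 3xFlag tags joined in frame on the endogenous gene. The promoters driving sqt-1 and HygR are not annotated in the record.
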