Features (pLannotate 1.2.2; 27 found; start..end, strand, type, name):
    126..284     +  CDS            ccdA (fragment): CCDA_ECO57 - Also known as H, letA. Experimental evidence at protein level: Swiss-Prot protein existence level 1. Antitoxin component of a type II toxin-antitoxin (TA) system which inhibits the post-segregational killing (PSK) of plasmid-free cells, also referred to as a plasmid addiction system. Binds to and blocks the activity of CcdB; will also remove bound CcdB protein from the CcdB-GyrA complex by forming a CcdA-CcdB complex, a process termed rejuvenation. Functions as a transcriptional corepressor for the ccdAB operon, repression also requires CcdB (By similarity). From Escherichia coli
    289..594     +  CDS            ccdB: CcdB, a bacterial toxin that poisons DNA gyrase; ccdB; Plasmids containing the ccdB gene cannot be propagated in standard E. coli strains.
    675..1538    +  CDS            Q80R: Q80R is a fluorescent protein, derived from Aequorea victoria.
   1577..1610    +  protein_bind   loxP: Cre-mediated recombination occurs in the 8-bp core sequence (GCATACAT). Cre recombinase
   2404..2550    +  CDS            sqt-1 (fragment): SQT1_CAEEL - Also known as rol-5. Protein inferred from homology: Swiss-Prot protein existence level 3. Nematode cuticles are composed largely of collagen-like proteins. The cuticle functions both as an exoskeleton and as a barrier to protect the worm from its environment. This is a collagen critical for organismal morphogenesis. Mutations in sqt-1 can lengthen, shorten, or helically twist the entire animal. From Caenorhabditis elegans.
   2583..3422    +  CDS            sqt-1 (fragment): SQT1_CAEEL - Also known as rol-5. Protein inferred from homology: Swiss-Prot protein existence level 3. Nematode cuticles are composed largely of collagen-like proteins. The cuticle functions both as an exoskeleton and as a barrier to protect the worm from its environment. This is a collagen critical for organismal morphogenesis. Mutations in sqt-1 can lengthen, shorten, or helically twist the entire animal. From Caenorhabditis elegans.
   3466..3789    -  terminator     tbb-2 terminator: tbb-2; transcription terminator for the C. elegans tubulin beta-2 gene
   3798..4928    -  CDS            cre: RECR_BPP1 - Experimental evidence at protein level: Swiss-Prot protein existence level 1. Catalyzes site-specific recombination between two 34-base- pair LOXP sites. Its role is to maintain the phage genome as a monomeric unit-copy plasmid in the lysogenic state. From Escherichia phage P1 (Bacteriophage P1).
   5277..5327    +  CDS            hsp-16.1 (fragment): HSP11_CAEEL - Also known as hsp16-1b. Experimental evidence at transcript level: Swiss-Prot protein existence level 2. From Caenorhabditis elegans.
   5708..5728    +  protein_bind   attB1: mutant version of attB; core recombination site for the Gateway® BP reaction BP Clonase™
   5734..6759    +  CDS            HygR: aminoglycoside phosphotransferase from E. coli; aph(4)-Ia; confers resistance to hygromycin
   6763..6783    -  protein_bind   attB2: mutant version of attB; core recombination site for the Gateway® BP reaction BP Clonase™
   7137..7170    +  protein_bind   loxP: Cre-mediated recombination occurs in the 8-bp core sequence (GCATACAT). Cre recombinase
   7219..7239    +  CDS            FLAG (fragment): FLAG® epitope tag, followed by an enterokinase cleavage site
   7243..7266    +  CDS            FLAG: FLAG® epitope tag, followed by an enterokinase cleavage site
   7314..7619    -  CDS            ccdB: CcdB, a bacterial toxin that poisons DNA gyrase; ccdB; Plasmids containing the ccdB gene cannot be propagated in standard E. coli strains.
   7624..7782    -  CDS            ccdA (fragment): CCDA_ECO57 - Also known as H, letA. Experimental evidence at protein level: Swiss-Prot protein existence level 1. Antitoxin component of a type II toxin-antitoxin (TA) system which inhibits the post-segregational killing (PSK) of plasmid-free cells, also referred to as a plasmid addiction system. Binds to and blocks the activity of CcdB; will also remove bound CcdB protein from the CcdB-GyrA complex by forming a CcdA-CcdB complex, a process termed rejuvenation. Functions as a transcriptional corepressor for the ccdAB operon, repression also requires CcdB (By similarity). From Escherichia coli
   7885..8038    +  CDS            lacZα (fragment): LacZα fragment of β-galactosidase; lacZ fragment
   8044..8143    -  misc_feature   bom (fragment): basis of mobility region from pBR322
   8245..8280    -  CDS            rop (fragment): Rop protein, which maintains plasmids at low copy number; rop
   8375..8479    +  promoter       AmpR promoter: bla
   8480..9340    +  CDS            AmpR: β-lactamase; bla; confers resistance to ampicillin, carbenicillin, and related antibiotics
   9511..10099   +  rep_origin     ori: high-copy-number ColE1/pMB1/pBR322/pUC origin of replication
  10282..10374   +  CDS            lacI (fragment): lac repressor; lacI; The lac repressor binds to the lac operator to inhibit transcription in E. coli. This inhibition can be relieved by adding lactose or isopropyl-β-D-thiogalactopyranoside (IPTG).
  10387..10408   +  protein_bind   CAP binding site: CAP binding activates transcription in the presence of cAMP. E. coli catabolite activator protein
  10423..10453   +  promoter       lac promoter: promoter for the E. coli lac operon
  10461..10477   +  protein_bind   lac operator: The lac repressor binds to the lac operator to inhibit transcription in E. coli. This inhibition can be relieved by adding lactose or isopropyl-β-D-thiogalactopyranoside (IPTG). lac repressor encoded by lacI
>Addgene plasmid #137018 | pDD289 | addgene full sequence | sequence record 291422 | Addgene NGS Result
CAGGAAACAGCTATGACCATGTTATCGATTCCTAGGAACCCGAAGTATGTCAAAAAGAGGTATGCTATGA
AGCAGCGTATTACAGTGACAGTTGACAGCGACAGCTATCAGTTGCTCAAGGCATATATGATGTCAATATC
TCCGGTTCGGTAAGCACAACCATGCAGAATGAAGCCCGTCGTCTGCGTGCCGAACGCTGGAAAGCGGAAA
ATCAGGAAGGGATGGCTGAGGTCGCCCGGTTTATTGAAATGAACGGCTCTTTTGCCGACGAGAACAGGGG
CTGGTGAAATGCAGTTTAAGGTTTACACCTATAAAAGAGAGAGCCGTTATCGTCTGTTTGTGGATGTACA
GAGTGATATTATTGACACGCCCGGGCGACGGATGGTGATCCCCCTGGCCAGTGCACGTCTGCTGTCAGAT
AAAGTCCCCCGTGAACTTTACCCGGTGGTGCATATCGGGGATGAAAGCTGGCGCATGATGACCACCGATA
TGGCCAGTGTGCCGGTCTCCGTTATCGGGGAAGAAGTGGCTGATCTCAGCCACCGCGAAAATGACATCAA
AAACGCCATTAACCTGATGTTCTGGGGAATATAAATGTCAGGCTCCCTTATACACAGCCAGTCTGCAGGT
CGACCTAGGGAGCATCGGGAGCCTCAGGAGCATCGATGCGTTCTTCCAAAGGAGAAGAACTCTTTACCGG
AGTCGTCCCAATTCTCGTCGAGCTCGACGGAGACGTAAACGGACACAAATTCTCGGTTTCCGGAGAAGGA
GAAGGAGATGCTACTTATGGAAAACTCACCCTTAAATTCATTTGCACCACCGGAAAGCTCCCAGTGCCGT
GGGTAAGTTTAAACATATATATACTAACTAACCCTGATTATTTAAATTTTCAGCCGACCCTTGTGACTAC
ATTCTGCTACGGAGTTCAATGCTTTTCCCGCTACCCAGACCACATGAAGCGTCACGATTTCTTCAAATCA
GCCATGCCAGAAGGATACGTCCAGGAGCGAACAATTTTCTTCAAGGACGATGGAAACTACAAGACTCGTA
AGTTTAAACAGTTCGGTACTAACTAACCATACATATTTAAATTTTCAGGTGCTGAAGTCAAGTTTGAAGG
AGATACTCTCGTGAACCGCATTGAGCTCAAGGGAATCGACTTCAAAGAAGATGGAAACATTCTTGGACAC
AAGCTCGAATACAACTATAACTCGCACAACGTGTATATCATGGCCGACAAGCAAAAAAATGGAATCAAGG
TCGTAAGTTTAAACATGATTTTACTAACTAACTAATCTGATTTAAATTTTCAGAACTTCAAGATTCGCCA
CAACATCGAAGACGGGTCGGTTCAACTCGCTGATCACTACCAGCAGAACACACCAATTGGAGATGGACCA
GTCCTCCTCCCTGATAATCACTACCTTTCCACTCAATCCGCTCTTAGCAAGGATCCAAATGAGAAAAGAG
ATCACATGGTTCTTCTCGAGTTTGTCACCGCCGCCGGAATCACCCACGGAATGGACGAGTTGTACAAAGA
GAATCTGTACTTTCAATCCGGAAAGGTAAGTTTAAAATAACTTCGTATAGCATACATTATACGAAGTTAT
TTTCAGGGAGAGCAAAAGCTTATCTCCGAGGAGGACCTCTAAGGATGATCGACGCCAACGTCGTTGAATT
TTCAAATTTTAAATACTGAATATTTGTTTTTTTTCCTATTATTTATTTATTCTCTTTGTGTTTTTTTTCT
TGCTTTCTAAAAAATTAATTCAATCCAAATCTAAACATTTTTTTTTCTCTTTCCGTCTCCCAATTCGTAT
TCCGCTCCTCTCATCTGAACACAATGTGCAAGTTTATTTATCTTCTCGCTTTCATTTCATTAGGACGTGG
GGGGAATTGGTGGAAGGGGGAAACACACAAAAGGATGATGGAAATGAAATAAGGACACACAATATGCAAC
AACATTCAATTCAGAAATATGGAGGAAGGTTTAAAAGAAAACATAAAAATATATAGAGGAGGAAGGAAAC
TAGCTGCCCTCGATTGTCTATCTTCCATTCTCACCAAGTTTCAACAACTTTATTCAGTCATTCTTCTCTG
GTTCATTTCCCAACCAATCTTCCCGAATAAAGCCCATCTGTCCTTTCGGCCACATTCCTCACCTACATCC
GTACTCCTTATCTCCCGTTCTTATCCAGTCTTTTATCGTCTCTGCGTCTCGCACACTGTCTCGTCGGTAA
TGTAAAAAAAAAACAAAAAAAACTTGAAAACTTGCGGAAAGATTTCCTAATAAAAGGAGACGAATCCGGT
AGGAAATCGACAAGTCTCTGCTTCTCGAAGACTAGGTGAGTTACATTTCTTTGGCCGAATTATTTTGAAA
TCCTAAATTTGATAATTTCAGAGATGTCTGTAAAACTTGCGTGTTATGTGACGGCTTCGGTCACTGTCGC
CACTCTTATGGTATGCTTCATGACCATGTCAACCATCTACTCGGAGGTTGATGGATTCAGAGAGAAGCTT
GATACCGAGATGAATGTGTTCAGAGTGAGTTAAATTATATTTTGAATTTTAAATAATTTTTAATTTTCTA
GCAATCTACCAATGGATTGTGGAAGGACATAGTTGTCATCGGAAGATCTAGCAAGCGTGTCCGTTGTCAA
TATGAAGAGACCAACGCTACCCCAACTCCACATGCTGATGGATCCCCATCTGCTCCACCAGGTCAACCAC
CAGCAGTTCCACCAGTCTTCAACCAGCCAAAGACTCCAAATGGAGCCAATGGAAATGGACCAACCTGCAA
CTGCAATGCTGATAACAAGTGCCCAGCTGGACCATCCGGACCAAAGGGAGTTCCAGGAGTTCCAGGACTC
GACGGAGTTCCAGGACTTGACGGTGTTCCAGGAGTTGGAGCTGATGATATCGCTCCACAACGCGAGTCTG
TCGGATGCTTCACTTGCCCACAAGGACCAGTTGGACCACCAGGAGCTCTTGGAAGACCAGGACCACGTGG
ACTTCCAGGACCAAGAGGACAAAATGGAAACCCAGGAAGAGATGGACAACCAGGACATCCAGGAGAGCAA
GGATCATCCGGTCAAATCGGAAAGATCGGAGAGCCAGGACCACCAGGAGAGAAGGGACGCGACGCCGAGC
ATCCAATCGGAAGACCAGGACCAAAGGGACCAAGAGGAGATCAAGGACCAACAGGACCAGCTGGACAGAA
CGGTCTTCACGGACCACCAGGAGAGCCAGGAACCGTTGGACCAGAAGGACCATCTGGAAAGCAAGGACGT
CAAGGACCAGACGGAACCCAGGGAGAGACTGGACCAGACGGAAGACCAGGAAAGGATGCCGAGTACTGCC
AGTGCCCAGACAAGTCTCCACCATCAGAGGCTGTCAACGCCAACCGTGGATACAGAAATATCTAAATTGT
TGGTGTTTTCTAATAAAATATTTGAGATTCAGTGAGACTTTTTTCTTGGCGGCACAATAAAGTTTCCTCT
TTTTGTTGGGTCACTCAACGAACACAATACAAATATTTGAGCGCTCGCATTTTTCTCAACCTTTCGGGTT
TAAAGCACTTCAAAATGGAATTGAAGAGAGATTGTGAAAGTACATCAGACAGAATCACATTTTGATAGCA
TTCACTTCACTCAGATGCAAACTTTTCAGTGACTATAAAAAGTCATAAAATAATAACATTAAAAAAGCAA
ATAAATTAGCGAGAGAATTTTTTGACAAAAAGAAAGAAGAGTGATAGAGAAGAAGGGAATGCTTGAAAGG
ATTTTGCATTTATCTTAATCACCGTCTTCGAGAAGACGAACCATGGCGCCAGTTTCAGAATCCAAGTTTC
TAATATAGTTCATCACAATGTTGACGTTGGTCCAACCTCCGGCTTGCATAATCTCTGGGATGGAAACTCC
AGCGCGAGCCATGTCACGGGCAGCTCCGACACGGGCGGAATGTCCAGACCAAGCCAAGTAACGTTGTCCG
GAATCATCCTTGGCTCCGTAGATGAGACGGTGGGTAGCTTCGAAGATTCCTGAAAATTTATTTTCAGCTT
ATTCTTAGCTAATATGTTGTTTAAACTTACCTTCAAGAGCTCGAGTCGAGAGTTGTGATGTTGCACTCGG
GGCAGCAACTCCGTTCTTGCGAACACGACAGAACAGGTAGTTGTTTGGATCATCGGCGACTCCGGAAACC
GAAATCCAGCGCTCAACGAGCTTGGTAACTCCAAGGGAGAGCGCTTTTTCGACTCCGGCAGTCGAGACCA
GCGTTTTTGTACGTCCGATGTGGATGAGCATTCTTCCTCCGTCTGTGCGACTAATATCCTTGACGCGAAT
GCGGGCAATTTCGGCGATACGGAGAAGTGTGTTGTAAGCAATTCCGAGGAAGGCGAGGTTTCGGATGTCC
TGGCAACGATCGGAATTTTCCATAAGAGAACGGACCTGATCGAAGTCGGTTCTGAAAATTTCGTCAAGTC
TTAGGATTGAATACATTAATATTTAAACTTACCTTTCGAAGGCGAGGGCTTGCTTGGCTCTCTCTCCAGC
ATCAACATTTTCCTTGCGGATACGTCTCATTACGAGAGATACGGCATTAGAATCTGATGGGCGTGGAAGT
CCAGATCGGCGATGGAGCATATTGAGCTGTCCGAGATGTTGTTGGATCGTCTTCACCGCCAATCCACGAG
CTTGGAGGTAGAGCAAGTAGTCACGAACGTCTTCTGGCTCGGCTGGGAACCACTTGCGGTTGTTAAGCTT
GCACCAGGCAGCCCAAGAACGGCACACTGAGAGAAGCATCTTCCAGGTGTGCTCGGAGAAGGCTTGTCTG
TCACGGAACATATCCATGAGGTTCTTGCGAACTTCATCACTTGTCGCGTCAACTGGAAGTGCTGGAAGAT
TTTGATGAACAGTGAGAAGATTTGACATATTTTCGAAGTTTTTTAGATGCACTAGAACAAAGCGTGTTGG
CTTCCTCTGAGCCCGCTTTCCTTATATACCCGCATTCTGCAGCCTTACAGAATGTTCTAGAAGGTCCTAG
ATGCATTCGTTTGAAAATACTCCCGGTGGGTGCAAAGAGACGCAGACGGAAAATGTATCTGGGTCTCTTT
ATTGTGTACACTACTTTTCCATGTACCGAATGTGAGTCGCCCTCCTTTTGCAACAAGCAGCTCGAATGTT
CTAGAAAAAGGTGGAAAATAGTATAAATACCGTTGAAAATAAATACCGAACAACATTTGCTCTAATTGTG
AAATTAGAAATCTTCAAACTATAATCATGTCACTTTACCACTATTTCCGTCCAGCTCAACGTTCCGTTTT
TGGTGATCATTTTTGCTTTCGTCGTAAATCTACACACGCGTCTCTTCCGTGCGAGAGTCCAAGCCAGCAG
CCAAATTCGTTGACTGAGTATTCAACGTTTATACGTTGTCGGCAACGAGAAATAGGAAAATGCATCGGGA
AATGTTCTTTTTTCGATTTTTTCCAAGGTTTTGACAAATTTTACCACGAATTTTGCTATGTTTTCAATTA
AAAAATATGTTATTCAACTGTTTCTATGAGGAAAATAAGGCTTTGCATGTAATTTTCTTATTCAGCATAA
TTTTTAATTAATTTGAATTTTCTGTCCTAACGTTTATTTTGTTTTCTTGGTTATGACTGATCTGAAATTA
ATTTTTGAATTTTAAGGTAATATGTCAGGCGGTGCCGCAAGTTTGTACAAAAAAGCAGGCTCCATGAAAA
AGCCTGAACTCACCGCGACGTCTGTCGAGAAGTTTCTGATCGAAAAGTTCGACAGCGTCTCCGACCTGAT
GCAGCTCTCGGAGGGCGAAGAATCTCGTGCTTTCAGCTTCGATGTAGGAGGGCGTGGATATGTCCTGCGG
GTAAATAGCTGCGCCGATGGTTTCTACAAAGATCGTTATGTTTATCGGCACTTTGCATCGGCCGCGCTCC
CGATTCCGGAAGTGCTTGACATTGGGGAATTCAGCGAGAGCCTGACCTATTGCATCTCCCGCCGTGCACA
GGGTGTCACGTTGCAAGACCTGCCTGAAACCGAACTGCCCGCTGTTCTGCAGCCGGTCGCGGAGGCCATG
GATGCGATCGCTGCGGCCGATCTTAGCCAGACGAGCGGGTTCGGCCCATTCGGACCGCAAGGAATCGGTC
AATACACTACATGGCGTGATTTCATATGCGCGATTGCTGATCCCCATGTGTATCACTGGCAAACTGTGAT
GGACGACACCGTCAGTGCGTCCGTCGCGCAGGCTCTCGATGAGCTGATGCTTTGGGCCGAGGACTGCCCC
GAAGTCCGGCACCTCGTGCACGCGGATTTCGGCTCCAACAATGTCCTGACGGACAATGGCCGCATAACAG
CGGTCATTGACTGGAGCGAGGCGATGTTCGGGGATTCCCAATACGAGGTCGCCAACATCTTCTTCTGGAG
GCCGTGGTTGGCTTGTATGGAGCAGCAGACGCGCTACTTCGAGCGGAGGCATCCGGAGCTTGCAGGATCG
CCGCGGCTCCGGGCGTATATGCTCCGCATTGGTCTTGACCAACTCTATCAGAGCTTGGTTGACGGCAATT
TCGATGATGCAGCTTGGGCGCAGGGTCGATGCGACGCAATCGTCCGATCCGGAGCCGGGACTGTCGGGCG
TACACAAATCGCCCGCAGAAGCGCGGCCGTCTGGACCGATGGCTGTGTAGAAGTACTCGCCGATAGTGGA
AACCGACGCCCCAGCACTCGTCCGAGGGCAAAGGAATAGACCCAGCTTTCTTGTACAAAGTGGGTCCAAT
TACTCTTCAACATCCCTACATGCTCTTTCTCCCTGTGCTCCCACCCCCTATTTTTGTTATTATCAAAAAA
CTTCTCTTAATTTCTTTGTTTTTTAGCTTCTTTTAAGTCACCTCTAACAATGAAATTGTGTAGATTCAAA
AATAGAATTAATTCGTAATAAAAAGTCGAAAAAAATTGTGCTCCCTCCCCCCATTAATAATAATTCTATC
CCAAAATCTACACAATGTTCTGTGTACACTTCTTATGTTTTTTACTTCTGATAAATTTTTTTGAAACATC
ATAGAAAAAACCGCACACAAAATACCTTATCATATGTTACGTTTCAGTTTATGACCGCAATTTTTAATAA
CTTCGTATAGCATACATTATACGAAGTTATTTTCAGGGAGCCGGATCTGATTATAAAGACGATGACGATA
AGCGTGACTACAAGGACGACGACGACAAGCGTGATTACAAGGATGACGATGACAAGAGACTAGTTCGACC
TGCAGACTGGCTGTGTATAAGGGAGCCTGACATTTATATTCCCCAGAACATCAGGTTAATGGCGTTTTTG
ATGTCATTTTCGCGGTGGCTGAGATCAGCCACTTCTTCCCCGATAACGGAGACCGGCACACTGGCCATAT
CGGTGGTCATCATGCGCCAGCTTTCATCCCCGATATGCACCACCGGGTAAAGTTCACGGGGGACTTTATC
TGACAGCAGACGTGCACTGGCCAGGGGGATCACCATCCGTCGCCCGGGCGTGTCAATAATATCACTCTGT
ACATCCACAAACAGACGATAACGGCTCTCTCTTTTATAGGTGTAAACCTTAAACTGCATTTCACCAGCCC
CTGTTCTCGTCGGCAAAAGAGCCGTTCATTTCAATAAACCGGGCGACCTCAGCCATCCCTTCCTGATTTT
CCGCTTTCCAGCGTTCGGCACGCAGACGACGGGCTTCATTCTGCATGGTTGTGCTTACCGAACCGGAGAT
ATTGACATCATATATGCCTTGAGCAACTGATAGCTGTCGCTGTCAACTGTCACTGTAATACGCTGCTTCA
TAGCATACCTCTTTTTGACATACTTCGGGTAACTAGTGCCGGCGACTGGCCGTCGTTTTACAACGTCGTG
ACTGGGAAAACCCTGGCGTTACCCAACTTAATCGCCTTGCAGCACATCCCCCTTTCGCCAGCTGGCGTAA
TAGCGAAGAGGCCCGCACCGATCGCCCTTCCCAACAGTTGCGCAGCCTGAATGGCGAATGGCGCCTGATG
CGGTATTTTCTCCTTACGCATCTGTGCGGTATTTCACACCGCATATGGTGCACTCTCAGTACAATCTGCT
CTGATGCCGCATAGTTAAGCCAGCCCCGACACCCGCCAACACCCGCTGACGCGCCCTGACGGGCTTGTCT
GCTCCCGGCATCCGCTTACAGACAAGCTGTGACCGTCTCCGGGAGCTGCATGTGTCAGAGGTTTTCACCG
TCATCACCGAAACGCGCGAGACGAAAGGGCCTCGTGATACGCCTATTTTTATAGGTTAATGTCATGATAA
TAATGGTTTCTTAGACGTCAGGTGGCACTTTTCGGGGAAATGTGCGCGGAACCCCTATTTGTTTATTTTT
CTAAATACATTCAAATATGTATCCGCTCATGAGACAATAACCCTGATAAATGCTTCAATAATATTGAAAA
AGGAAGAGTATGAGTATTCAACATTTCCGTGTCGCCCTTATTCCCTTTTTTGCGGCATTTTGCCTTCCTG
TTTTTGCTCACCCAGAAACGCTGGTGAAAGTAAAAGATGCTGAAGATCAGTTGGGTGCACGAGTGGGTTA
CATCGAACTGGATCTCAACAGCGGTAAGATCCTTGAGAGTTTTCGCCCCGAAGAACGTTTTCCAATGATG
AGCACTTTTAAAGTTCTGCTATGTGGCGCGGTATTATCCCGTATTGACGCCGGGCAAGAGCAACTCGGTC
GCCGCATACACTATTCTCAGAATGACTTGGTTGAGTACTCACCAGTCACAGAAAAGCATCTTACGGATGG
CATGACAGTAAGAGAATTATGCAGTGCTGCCATAACCATGAGTGATAACACTGCGGCCAACTTACTTCTG
ACAACGATCGGAGGACCGAAGGAGCTAACCGCTTTTTTGCACAACATGGGGGATCATGTAACTCGCCTTG
ATCGTTGGGAACCGGAGCTGAATGAAGCCATACCAAACGACGAGCGTGACACCACGATGCCTGTAGCAAT
GGCAACAACGTTGCGCAAACTATTAACTGGCGAACTACTTACTCTAGCTTCCCGGCAACAATTAATAGAC
TGGATGGAGGCGGATAAAGTTGCAGGACCACTTCTGCGCTCGGCCCTTCCGGCTGGCTGGTTTATTGCTG
ATAAATCTGGAGCCGGTGAGCGTGGGTCTCGCGGTATCATTGCAGCACTGGGGCCAGATGGTAAGCCCTC
CCGTATCGTAGTTATCTACACGACGGGGAGTCAGGCAACTATGGATGAACGAAATAGACAGATCGCTGAG
ATAGGTGCCTCACTGATTAAGCATTGGTAACTGTCAGACCAAGTTTACTCATATATACTTTAGATTGATT
TAAAACTTCATTTTTAATTTAAAAGGATCTAGGTGAAGATCCTTTTTGATAATCTCATGACCAAAATCCC
TTAACGTGAGTTTTCGTTCCACTGAGCGTCAGACCCCGTAGAAAAGATCAAAGGATCTTCTTGAGATCCT
TTTTTTCTGCGCGTAATCTGCTGCTTGCAAACAAAAAAACCACCGCTACCAGCGGTGGTTTGTTTGCCGG
ATCAAGAGCTACCAACTCTTTTTCCGAAGGTAACTGGCTTCAGCAGAGCGCAGATACCAAATACTGTTCT
TCTAGTGTAGCCGTAGTTAGGCCACCACTTCAAGAACTCTGTAGCACCGCCTACATACCTCGCTCTGCTA
ATCCTGTTACCAGTGGCTGCTGCCAGTGGCGATAAGTCGTGTCTTACCGGGTTGGACTCAAGACGATAGT
TACCGGATAAGGCGCAGCGGTCGGGCTGAACGGGGGGTTCGTGCACACAGCCCAGCTTGGAGCGAACGAC
CTACACCGAACTGAGATACCTACAGCGTGAGCTATGAGAAAGCGCCACGCTTCCCGAAGGGAGAAAGGCG
GACAGGTATCCGGTAAGCGGCAGGGTCGGAACAGGAGAGCGCACGAGGGAGCTTCCAGGGGGAAACGCCT
GGTATCTTTATAGTCCTGTCGGGTTTCGCCACCTCTGACTTGAGCGTCGATTTTTGTGATGCTCGTCAGG
GGGGCGGAGCCTATGGAAAAACGCCAGCAACGCGGCCTTTTTACGGTTCCTGGCCTTTTGCTGGCCTTTT
GCTCACATGTTCTTTCCTGCGTTATCCCCTGATTCTGTGGATAACCGTATTACCGCCTTTGAGTGAGCTG
ATACCGCTCGCCGCAGCCGAACGACCGAGCGCAGCGAGTCAGTGAGCGAGGAAGCGGAAGAGCGCCCAAT
ACGCAAACCGCCTCTCCCCGCGCGTTGGCCGATTCATTAATGCAGCTGGCACGACAGGTTTCCCGACTGG
AAAGCGGGCAGTGAGCGCAACGCAATTAATGTGAGTTAGCTCACTCATTAGGCACCCCAGGCTTTACACT
TTATGCTTCCGGCTCGTATGTTGTGTGGAATTGTGAGCGGATAACAATTTCACA
